Addgene plasmid #177122: pTXBI-mclover-YTH-IDR2
Purpose: Bacterial expression of YTH-IDR2 fragment of YTHDC1 tagged with N-terminal mClover3 and C-terminal Mxe GtrA intein-Chitin binding domain for protein purification
Depositing lab: Wenbo Li. Depositing organization: University of Texas Health Science Center at Houston. Publication: Enhancer RNA m6A methylation facilitates transcriptional condensate formation and gene activation. Lee JH, Wang R, Xiong F, Krakowiak J, Liao Z, Nguyen PT, Moroz-Omori EV, Shao J, Zhu X, Bolt MJ, Wu H, Singh PK, Bi M, Shi CJ, Jamal N, Li G, Mistry R, Jung SY, Tsai KL, Ferreon JC, Stossi F, Caflisch A, Liu Z, Mancini MA, Li W. Mol Cell. 2021 Aug 19;81(16):3368-3385.e9. doi: 10.1016/j.molcel.2021.07.024. Epub 2021 Aug 9. PubMed 34375583.
Backbone
  Vector backbone: Addgene 60240
  Vector type: Bacterial Expression
Growth in bacteria
  Bacterial resistance: Ampicillin, 100 μg/mL
  Growth temperature: 37°C
  Growth strain: DH5alpha
  Copy number: High Copy
Gene/Insert
  Gene/Insert name: YTHDC1 (YTH and IDR2 domains)
  Species: H. sapiens (human)
  Mutation: YTH and IDR2 domains only (IDR1 deletion)
  Entrez Gene: YTHDC1 (a.k.a. YT521, YT521-B)
  Promoter: T7
  Tag / fusion protein: mClover3 (N terminal on insert); Mxe GyrA intein-Chitin binding domain for protein purification (C terminal on insert)
  Cloning method: Gibson Cloning
  Sequencing primers: 5′ n/a; 3′ n/a
Terms and licenses: Academic/Nonprofit Terms; Industry Terms: Not Available to Industry
How to cite: pTXBI-mclover-YTH-IDR2 was a gift from Wenbo Li (Addgene plasmid # 177122 ; http://n2t.net/addgene:177122 ; RRID:Addgene_177122)
