[The description below was written by a language model from this plasmid's Addgene catalogue record and pLannotate feature annotations shown in this document.]
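Description:
pTXBI-mclover-YTH-IDR2 is an 8.5 kb bacterial expression plasmid for producing a fluorescently labelled fragment of human YTHDC1 in E. coli and purifying it by an intein-mediated, self-cleaving affinity strategy. It was assembled by Gibson cloning into an existing repository plasmid whose name and layout indicate a pTXB1-type intein fusion vector. It replicates from a ColE1/pMB1-family origin and is selected with ampicillin through the bla gene. The catalogue lists it as high copy, although the feature table also annotates rop, which normally lowers copy number. The backbone further carries an M13 phage origin, bom and mbeC remnants from pBR322/ColE1, and short tetracycline-resistance fragments that are not functional markers.

Expression is driven by a T7 promoter with an adjacent lac operator and a T7 gene 10 ribosome binding site. A plasmid-borne lacI gene supplies the repressor, so transcription needs a host providing T7 RNA polymerase and is inducible with IPTG. Five tandem rrnB T1 terminators upstream insulate the cassette from read-through, and a T7 terminator closes it.

The open reading frame encodes mClover3 at the N-terminus, then the YTH domain and IDR2 region of YTHDC1 with IDR1 deleted, then the Mxe GyrA intein and the Bacillus circulans chitin binding domain. The fusion can be captured on chitin resin, and thiol-induced cleavage at the intein's N-terminal junction releases mClover3-YTH-IDR2 without the affinity tag. A small annotated SET1 fragment before the terminator is probably just vector sequence derived from T7 gene 10. The associated publication concerns enhancer RNA m6A methylation and transcriptional condensate formation, so the green fluorescent protein is probably meant for in vitro condensate or phase-separation experiments testing the contribution of individual YTHDC1 domains, though the record itself states only protein purification.
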