Features (pLannotate 1.2.2; 26 found; start..end, strand, type, name):
    142..333     -  CDS            rop: Rop protein, which maintains plasmids at low copy number; rop
    374..484     +  CDS            mbeC (fragment): MBEC_ECOLX - Experimental evidence at protein level: Swiss-Prot protein existence level 1. Required for efficient mobilization of ColE1 plasmid and is thus essential to promote the specific transfer of the plasmid during conjugation. Probably functions by inducing DNA bending, helping the MbeA relaxase to melt the DNA around the nic site and cleave the phosphodiester bond. Binds specifically double-stranded DNA (dsDNA) containing the ColE1 oriT but does not recognize the inverted repeat (IR). From Escherichia coli.
    519..841     -  CDS            TcR (fragment): tetracycline efflux protein; tet; confers resistance to tetracycline
    856..877     -  protein_bind   CAP binding site: CAP binding activates transcription in the presence of cAMP. E. coli catabolite activator protein
    890..1972    -  CDS            lacI: lac repressor; lacI; The lac repressor binds to the lac operator to inhibit transcription in E. coli. This inhibition can be relieved by adding lactose or isopropyl-β-D-thiogalactopyranoside (IPTG).
   1973..2050    -  promoter       lacI promoter: lacI
   2058..2151    -  CDS            TcR (fragment): tetracycline efflux protein; tet; confers resistance to tetracycline
   2203..2289    +  terminator     rrnB T1 terminator: Escherichia coli rrnB; transcription terminator T1 from the E. coli rrnB gene
   2386..2472    +  terminator     rrnB T1 terminator: Escherichia coli rrnB; transcription terminator T1 from the E. coli rrnB gene
   2569..2655    +  terminator     rrnB T1 terminator: Escherichia coli rrnB; transcription terminator T1 from the E. coli rrnB gene
   2752..2838    +  terminator     rrnB T1 terminator: Escherichia coli rrnB; transcription terminator T1 from the E. coli rrnB gene
   2935..3021    +  terminator     rrnB T1 terminator: Escherichia coli rrnB; transcription terminator T1 from the E. coli rrnB gene
   3156..3174    +  promoter       T7 promoter: promoter for bacteriophage T7 RNA polymerase
   3175..3199    +  protein_bind   lac operator: The lac repressor binds to the lac operator to inhibit transcription in E. coli. This inhibition can be relieved by adding lactose or isopropyl-β-D-thiogalactopyranoside (IPTG). lac repressor encoded by lacI
   3218..3235    +  RBS            RBS (fragment): efficient ribosome binding site from bacteriophage T7 gene 10 (Olins and Rangwala, 1989)
   3243..3961    +  CDS            mClover3 (fragment): bright green-yellow fluorescent protein derived from mClover2, with improved photostability (Bajar et al., 2003) mammalian codon-optimized
   3957..5093    +  CDS            YTHDC1 (fragment): YTDC1_HUMAN - Also known as KIAA1966 From Homo sapiens (Human).
   5094..5687    +  CDS            Mxe GyrA intein: modified GyrA intein (Southworth et al., 1999); Mycobacterium xenopi gyrA; N-terminal cleavage of this intein can be induced by thiols.
   5718..5873    +  CDS            CBD: chitin binding domain from chitinase A1 (Watanabe et al., 1994); Bacillus circulans chiA
   5895..5944    +  CDS            SET1 (fragment): solubility-enhancement tag derived from T7 phage gene 10B
   5952..5999    +  terminator     T7 terminator: transcription terminator for bacteriophage T7 RNA polymerase
   6059..6163    +  promoter       AmpR promoter: bla
   6164..7024    +  CDS            AmpR: β-lactamase; bla; confers resistance to ampicillin, carbenicillin, and related antibiotics
   7066..7579    -  rep_origin     M13 ori (sequence partly withheld): M13 bacteriophage origin of replication; arrow indicates direction of (+) strand synthesis
   7690..8278    +  rep_origin     ori: high-copy-number ColE1/pMB1/pBR322/pUC origin of replication
   8455..40      -  misc_feature   bom (fragment) (across the origin): basis of mobility region from pBR322
>Addgene plasmid #177122 | pTXBI-mclover-YTH-IDR2 | addgene full sequence | sequence record 348676 | Addgene NGS Result
ATACACTCCGCTATCGCTACGTGACTGGGTCATGGCTGCGCCCCGACACCCGCCAACACCCGCTGACGCG
CCCTGACGGGCTTGTCTGCTCCCGGCATCCGCTTACAGACAAGCTGTGACCGTCTCCGGGAGCTGCATGT
GTCAGAGGTTTTCACCGTCATCACCGAAACGCGCGAGGCAGCTGCGGTAAAGCTCATCAGCGTGGTCGTG
CAGCGATTCACAGATGTCTGCCTGTTCATCCGCGTCCAGCTCGTTGAGTTTCTCCAGAAGCGTTAATGTC
TGGCTTCTGATAAAGCGGGCCATGTTAAGGGCGGTTTTTTCCTGTTTGGTCACTGATGCCTCCGTGTAAG
GGGGATTTCTGTTCATGGGGGTAATGATACCGATGAAACGAGAGAGGATGCTCACGATACGGGTTACTGA
TGATGAACATGCCCGGTTACTGGAACGTTGTGAGGGTAAACAACTGGCGGTATGGATGCGGCGGGACCAG
AGAAAAATCACTCAGGGTCAATGCCAGCCGAACGCCAGCAAGACGTAGCCCAGCGCGTCGGCCGCCATGC
CGGCGATAATGGCCTGCTTCTCGCCGAAACGTTTGGTGGCGGGACCAGTGACGAAGGCTTGAGCGAGGGC
GTGCAAGATTCCGAATACCGCAAGCGACAGGCCGATCATCGTCGCGCTCCAGCGAAAGCGGTCCTCGCCG
AAAATGACCCAGAGCGCTGCCGGCACCTGTCCTACGAGTTGCATGATAAAGAAGACAGTCATAAGTGCGG
CGACGATAGTCATGCCCCGCGCCCACCGGAAGGAGCTGACTGGGTTGAAGGCTCTCAAGGGCATCGGTCG
AGATCCCGGTGCCTAATGAGTGAGCTAACTTACATTAATTGCGTTGCGCTCACTGCCCGCTTTCCAGTCG
GGAAACCTGTCGTGCCAGCTGCATTAATGAATCGGCCAACGCGCGGGGAGAGGCGGTTTGCGTATTGGGC
GCCAGGGTGGTTTTTCTTTTCACCAGTGAGACGGGCAACAGCTGATTGCCCTTCACCGCCTGGCCCTGAG
AGAGTTGCAGCAAGCGGTCCACGCTGGTTTGCCCCAGCAGGCGAAAATCCTGTTTGATGGTGGTTAACGG
CGGGATATAACATGAGCTGTCTTCGGTATCGTCGTATCCCACTACCGAGATATCCGCACCAACGCGCAGC
CCGGACTCGGTAATGGCGCGCATTGCGCCCAGCGCCATCTGATCGTTGGCAACCAGCATCGCAGTGGGAA
CGATGCCCTCATTCAGCATTTGCATGGTTTGTTGAAAACCGGACATGGCACTCCAGTCGCCTTCCCGTTC
CGCTATCGGCTGAATTTGATTGCGAGTGAGATATTTATGCCAGCCAGCCAGACGCAGACGCGCCGAGACA
GAACTTAATGGGCCCGCTAACAGCGCGATTTGCTGGTGACCCAATGCGACCAGATGCTCCACGCCCAGTC
GCGTACCGTCTTCATGGGAGAAAATAATACTGTTGATGGGTGTCTGGTCAGAGACATCAAGAAATAACGC
CGGAACATTAGTGCAGGCAGCTTCCACAGCAATGGCATCCTGGTCATCCAGCGGATAGTTAATGATCAGC
CCACTGACGCGTTGCGCGAGAAGATTGTGCACCGCCGCTTTACAGGCTTCGACGCCGCTTCGTTCTACCA
TCGACACCACCACGCTGGCACCCAGTTGATCGGCGCGAGATTTAATCGCCGCGACAATTTGCGACGGCGC
GTGCAGGGCCAGACTGGAGGTGGCAACGCCAATCAGCAACGACTGTTTGCCCGCCAGTTGTTGTGCCACG
CGGTTGGGAATGTAATTCAGCTCCGCCATCGCCGCTTCCACTTTTTCCCGCGTTTTCGCAGAAACGTGGC
TGGCCTGGTTCACCACGCGGGAAACGGTCTGATAAGAGACACCGGCATACTCTGCGACATCGTATAACGT
TACTGGTTTCACATTCACCACCCTGAATTGACTCTCTTCCGGGCGCTATCATGCCATACCGCGAAAGGTT
TTGCGCCATTCGATGGTGTCCGGGATCTCGACGCTCTCCCTTATGCGACTCCTGCATTAGGAAGCAGCCC
AGTAGTAGGTTGAGGCCGTTGAGCACCGCCGCCGCAAGGAATGGTGCATGCCGGCATGCCGCCCTTTCGT
CTTCAAGAATTAATTCCCAATTCCCCAGGCATCAAATAAAACGAAAGGCTCAGTCGAAAGACTGGGCCTT
TCGTTTTATCTGTTGTTTGTCGGTGAACGCTCTCCTGAGTAGGACAAATCCGCCGGGAGCGGATTTGAAC
GTTGCGAAGCAACGGCCCGGAGGGTGGCGGGCAGGACGCCCGCCATAAACTGCCAGGAATTAATTCCCCA
GGCATCAAATAAAACGAAAGGCTCAGTCGAAAGACTGGGCCTTTCGTTTTATCTGTTGTTTGTCGGTGAA
CGCTCTCCTGAGTAGGACAAATCCGCCGGGAGCGGATTTGAACGTTGCGAAGCAACGGCCCGGAGGGTGG
CGGGCAGGACGCCCGCCATAAACTGCCAGGAATTAATTCCCCAGGCATCAAATAAAACGAAAGGCTCAGT
CGAAAGACTGGGCCTTTCGTTTTATCTGTTGTTTGTCGGTGAACGCTCTCCTGAGTAGGACAAATCCGCC
GGGAGCGGATTTGAACGTTGCGAAGCAACGGCCCGGAGGGTGGCGGGCAGGACGCCCGCCATAAACTGCC
AGGAATTAATTCCCCAGGCATCAAATAAAACGAAAGGCTCAGTCGAAAGACTGGGCCTTTCGTTTTATCT
GTTGTTTGTCGGTGAACGCTCTCCTGAGTAGGACAAATCCGCCGGGAGCGGATTTGAACGTTGCGAAGCA
ACGGCCCGGAGGGTGGCGGGCAGGACGCCCGCCATAAACTGCCAGGAATTAATTCCCCAGGCATCAAATA
AAACGAAAGGCTCAGTCGAAAGACTGGGCCTTTCGTTTTATCTGTTGTTTGTCGGTGAACGCTCTCCTGA
GTAGGACAAATCCGCCGGGAGCGGATTTGAACGTTGCGAAGCAACGGCCCGGAGGGTGGCGGGCAGGACG
CCCGCCATAAACTGCCAGGAATTGGGGATCGGAATTAATTCCCGGTTTAAACCGGGGATCTCGATCCCGC
GAAATTAATACGACTCACTATAGGGGAATTGTGAGCGGATAACAATTCCCCTCTAGAAATAATTTTGTTA
ACTTTAAGAAGGAGATATACATATGGTGAGCAAGGGCGAGGAGCTGTTCACCGGGGTGGTGCCCATCCTG
GTCGAGCTGGACGGCGACGTAAACGGCCACAAGTTCAGCGTCCGCGGCGAGGGCGAGGGCGATGCCACCA
ACGGCAAGCTGACCCTGAAGTTCATCTGCACCACCGGCAAGCTGCCCGTGCCCTGGCCCACCCTCGTGAC
CACCTTCGGCTACGGCGTGGCCTGCTTCAGCCGCTACCCCGACCACATGAAGCAGCACGACTTCTTCAAG
TCCGCCATGCCCGAAGGCTACGTCCAGGAGCGCACCATCTCTTTCAAGGACGACGGTACCTACAAGACCC
GCGCCGAGGTGAAGTTCGAGGGCGACACCCTGGTGAACCGCATCGAGCTGAAGGGCATCGACTTCAAGGA
GGACGGCAACATCCTGGGGCACAAGCTGGAGTACAACTTCAACAGCCACAACGTCTATATCACGGCCGAC
AAGCAGAAGAACGGCATCAAGGCTAACTTCAAGATCCGCCACAACGTTGAGGACGGCAGCGTGCAGCTCG
CCGACCACTACCAGCAGAACACCCCCATCGGCGACGGCCCCGTGCTGCTGCCCGACAACCACTACCTGAG
CCATCAGTCCAAGCTGAGCAAAGACCCCAACGAGAAGCGCGATCACATGGTCCTGCTGGAGTTCGTGACC
GCCGCCGGGATTACACATGGCATGGACGAGCTGTACAAGTATGTGCTTCAAGATGCAAGATTTTTCCTCA
TAAAGAGTAACAACCATGAGAATGTGTCTCTTGCCAAAGCGAAGGGTGTATGGTCCACGCTCCCTGTAAA
TGAGAAGAAATTAAATCTTGCATTTAGATCTGCAAGGAGTGTTATCTTAATATTTTCTGTCAGAGAGAGT
GGAAAATTTCAAGGGTTTGCAAGACTTTCTTCAGAATCACATCACGGAGGATCTCCTATACACTGGGTGC
TTCCAGCAGGAATGAGTGCTAAAATGCTGGGAGGTGTCTTTAAAATTGACTGGATTTGCAGGCGTGAATT
ACCCTTCACTAAGTCGGCTCATCTCACCAATCCTTGGAATGAACATAAACCAGTAAAGATCGGACGTGAT
GGACAGGAAATTGAACTTGAATGTGGAACCCAGCTTTGTCTTCTGTTTCCCCCCGATGAAAGTATTGACT
TGTATCAGGTCATTCATAAAATGCGTCACAAGAGAAGAATGCATTCTCAGCCCCGATCACGAGGACGTCC
ATCCCGTCGAGAACCAGTCCGGGATGTGGGAAGGCGTCGACCAGAAGATTATGATATTCATAACAGCAGA
AAGAAACCAAGGATTGACTATCCCCCTGAGTTTCACCAGAGACCAGGGTATTTAAAGGATCCACGATACC
AGGAAGTGGACAGACGATTTTCAGGAGTTCGCCGAGATGTGTTTTTAAATGGGTCCTACAATGATTATGT
GAGGGAATTTCATAACATGGGACCACCACCACCTTGGCAAGGAATGCCCCCTTACCCAGGAATGGAACAA
CCTCCACACCATCCTTACTATCAGCACCATGCTCCACCTCCTCAAGCTCATCCCCCTTACTCAGGACATC
ATCCAGTACCACATGAAGCAAGATACAGAGATAAACGAGTACATGATTATGATATGAGGGTGGATGATTT
CCTTCGTCGCACACAAGCTGTTGTCAGTGGCCGGAGAAGTAGACCCCGTGAAAGAGACCGGGAACGAGAG
CGAGACCGCCCTAGAGATAACAGACGAGACAGAGAGCGAGATAGAGGACGTGATAGAGAAAGAGAAAGAG
AGCGATTATGTGATCGAGACAGAGACCGAGGGGAGAGAGGTCGATATAGAAGATGCATCACGGGAGATGC
GCTAGTTGCCCTACCCGAGGGCGAGTCGGTACGCATCGCCGACATCGTGCCGGGTGCGCGGCCCAACAGT
GACAACGCCATCGACCTGAAAGTCCTTGACCGGCATGGCAATCCCGTGCTCGCCGACCGGCTGTTCCACT
CCGGCGAGCATCCGGTGTACACGGTGCGTACGGTCGAAGGTCTGCGTGTGACGGGCACCGCGAACCACCC
GTTGTTGTGTTTGGTCGACGTCGCCGGGGTGCCGACCCTGCTGTGGAAGCTGATCGACGAAATCAAGCCG
GGCGATTACGCGGTGATTCAACGCAGCGCATTCAGCGTCGACTGTGCAGGTTTTGCCCGCGGGAAACCCG
AATTTGCGCCCACAACCTACACAGTCGGCGTCCCTGGACTGGTGCGTTTCTTGGAAGCACACCACCGAGA
CCCGGACGCCCAAGCTATCGCCGACGAGCTGACCGACGGGCGGTTCTACTACGCGAAAGTCGCCAGTGTC
ACCGACGCCGGCGTGCAGCCGGTGTATAGCCTTCGTGTCGACACGGCAGACCACGCGTTTATCACGAACG
GGTTCGTCAGCCACGCTACTGGCCTCACCGGTCTGAACTCAGGCCTCACGACAAATCCTGGTGTATCCGC
TTGGCAGGTCAACACAGCTTATACTGCGGGACAATTGGTCACATATAACGGCAAGACGTATAAATGTTTG
CAGCCCCACACCTCCTTGGCAGGATGGGAACCATCCAACGTTCCTGCCTTGTGGCAGCTTCAATGACTGC
AGGAAGGGGATCCGGCTGCTAACAAAGCCCGAAAGGAAGCTGAGTTGGCTGCTGCCACCGCTGAGCAATA
ACTAGCATAACCCCTTGGGGCCTCTAAACGGGTCTTGAGGGGTTTTTTGCTGAAAGGAGGAACTATATCC
GGATAACTACGTCAGGTGGCACTTTTCGGGGAAATGTGCGCGGAACCCCTATTTGTTTATTTTTCTAAAT
ACATTCAAATATGTATCCGCTCATGAGACAATAACCCTGATAAATGCTTCAATAATATTGAAAAAGGAAG
AGTATGAGTATTCAACATTTCCGTGTCGCCCTTATTCCCTTTTTTGCGGCATTTTGCCTTCCTGTTTTTG
CTCACCCAGAAACGCTGGTGAAAGTAAAAGATGCTGAAGATCAGTTGGGTGCACGAGTGGGTTACATCGA
ACTGGATCTCAACAGCGGTAAGATCCTTGAGAGTTTTCGCCCCGAAGAACGTTTCCCAATGATGAGCACT
TTTAAAGTTCTGCTATGTGGCGCGGTATTATCCCGTGTTGACGCCGGGCAAGAGCAACTCGGTCGCCGCA
TACACTATTCTCAGAATGACTTGGTTGAGTACTCACCAGTCACAGAAAAGCATCTTACGGATGGCATGAC
AGTAAGAGAATTATGCAGTGCTGCCATAACCATGAGTGATAACACTGCGGCCAACTTACTTCTGACAACG
ATCGGAGGACCGAAGGAGCTAACCGCTTTTTTGCACAACATGGGGGATCATGTAACTCGCCTTGATCGTT
GGGAACCGGAGCTGAATGAAGCCATACCAAACGACGAGCGTGACACCACGATGCCTGTAGCAATGGCAAC
AACGTTGCGCAAACTATTAACTGGCGAACTACTTACTCTAGCTTCCCGGCAACAATTAATAGACTGGATG
GAGGCGGATAAAGTTGCAGGACCACTTCTGCGCTCGGCCCTTCCGGCTGGCTGGTTTATTGCTGATAAAT
CTGGAGCCGGTGAGCGTGGGTCTCGCGGTATCATTGCAGCACTGGGGCCAGATGGTAAGCCCTCCCGTAT
CGTAGTTATCTACACGACGGGGAGTCAGGCAACTATGGATGAACGAAATAGACAGATCGCTGAGATAGGT
GCCTCACTGATTAAGCATTGGTAACTGTCAGACCAAGTTTACTCATATATACTTTAGATTGATT
[38 nt withheld, positions 7065-7102]
A
[37 nt withheld, positions 7104-7140]
ATTTTGTTAAAATTCGCGTTAAATTTTTGTTAAATCAGCTCATTTTTTAACCAATAGGCCGAAATCGGCA
AAATCCCTTATAAATCAAAAGAATAGCCCGAGATAGGGT
[37 nt withheld, positions 7250-7286]
AAAGAACGTGGACTCCAACGTCAAAGG
[141 nt withheld, positions 7314-7454]
G
[125 nt withheld, positions 7456-7580]
AAAGGATCTAGGTGAAGATCCTTTTTGATAATCTCATGACCAAAATCCCTTAACGTGAGTTTTCGTTCCA
CTGAGCGTCAGACCCCGTAGAAAAGATCAAAGGATCTTCTTGAGATCCTTTTTTTCTGCGCGTAATCTGC
TGCTTGCAAACAAAAAAACCACCGCTACCAGCGGTGGTTTGTTTGCCGGATCAAGAGCTACCAACTCTTT
TTCCGAAGGTAACTGGCTTCAGCAGAGCGCAGATACCAAATACTGTCCTTCTAGTGTAGCCGTAGTTAGG
CCACCACTTCAAGAACTCTGTAGCACCGCCTACATACCTCGCTCTGCTAATCCTGTTACCAGTGGCTGCT
GCCAGTGGCGATAAGTCGTGTCTTACCGGGTTGGACTCAAGACGATAGTTACCGGATAAGGCGCAGCGGT
CGGGCTGAACGGGGGGTTCGTGCACACAGCCCAGCTTGGAGCGAACGACCTACACCGAACTGAGATACCT
ACAGCGTGAGCTATGAGAAAGCGCCACGCTTCCCGAAGGGAGAAAGGCGGACAGGTATCCGGTAAGCGGC
AGGGTCGGAACAGGAGAGCGCACGAGGGAGCTTCCAGGGGGAAACGCCTGGTATCTTTATAGTCCTGTCG
GGTTTCGCCACCTCTGACTTGAGCGTCGATTTTTGTGATGCTCGTCAGGGGGGCGGAGCCTATGGAAAAA
CGCCAGCAACGCGGCCTTTTTACGGTTCCTGGCCTTTTGCTGGCCTTTTGCTCACATGTTCTTTCCTGCG
TTATCCCCTGATTCTGTGGATAACCGTATTACCGCCTTTGAGTGAGCTGATACCGCTCGCCGCAGCCGAA
CGACCGAGCGCAGCGAGTCAGTGAGCGAGGAAGCTATGGTGCACTCTCAGTACAATCTGCTCTGATGCCG
CATAGTTAAGCCAGT
